Addgene plasmid #246891: DBJS-p2.11
Purpose: A human codon-optimized SpCas9 and chimeric guide RNA expression plasmid encoding guide for G3BP1 Nterm.
Depositing lab: David Bartel. Depositing organization: Whitehead Institute for Biomedical Research.
Backbone
  Vector backbone: pX330
  Backbone size w/o insert (bp): 8484
  Vector type: Mammalian Expression
Growth in bacteria
  Bacterial resistance: Ampicillin, 100 μg/mL
  Growth temperature: 37°C
  Growth strain: NEB Stable
  Copy number: High Copy
Gene/Insert
  Gene/Insert name: G3BP1 Nterm Guide RNA 1
  gRNA/shRNA sequence: ATTGACCAAAGCAATGGTGA
  Species: H. sapiens (human)
  Entrez Gene: G3BP1 (a.k.a. G3BP, HDH-VIII)
  Cloning method: Restriction Enzyme; 5′ cloning site Unspecified (unknown if destroyed); 3′ cloning site Unspecified (unknown if destroyed)
  Sequencing primers: 5′ Unspecified
Terms and licenses: Academic/Nonprofit Terms; Industry Terms: Not Available to Industry
How to cite: DBJS-p2.11 was a gift from David Bartel (Addgene plasmid # 246891 ; http://n2t.net/addgene:246891 ; RRID:Addgene_246891)
