[The description below was written by a language model from this plasmid's Addgene catalogue record and pLannotate feature annotations shown in this document.]
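Description:
DBJS-p2.11 is a pX330-based mammalian expression plasmid that delivers both components of the Streptococcus pyogenes CRISPR/Cas9 system from a single vector, here programmed with a guide directed at the N-terminal region of human G3BP1. The sequenced plasmid is about 8.5 kb. It is propagated in E. coli through a high-copy ColE1/pUC-type origin and selected with ampicillin via the β-lactamase gene and its native promoter. An f1 phage origin is also present, and short rop and bom fragments are annotated as remnants of pBR322-derived backbone sequence.

The payload consists of two expression units in the same orientation. A human U6 RNA polymerase III promoter drives the chimeric single guide RNA, in which the G3BP1-specific spacer sits directly upstream of the SpCas9 gRNA scaffold. A second, partial scaffold fragment is annotated just downstream. Human codon-optimized SpCas9 is expressed from a hybrid promoter made up of the CMV enhancer, the chicken β-actin promoter and a hybrid CBA/MVM intron. The annotation splits the Cas9 coding sequence into N- and C-terminal portions, but these are contiguous and form one full-length open reading frame. It ends in a nucleoplasmin bipartite nuclear localization signal and is terminated by the bovine growth hormone polyadenylation signal. A single AAV2 inverted terminal repeat lies downstream of the cassette. With only one ITR annotated, the plasmid should not be assumed to be packageable as an AAV genome.

The record names this guide "G3BP1 Nterm Guide RNA 1", indicating a cut near the start of the G3BP1 coding region. That placement would be compatible with N-terminal knock-in tagging or gene disruption after transfection into human cells, although the record does not state the specific application or any donor template. No mammalian selection marker or fluorescent reporter is annotated.
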