Features (pLannotate 1.2.2; 18 found; start..end, strand, type, name):
    249..353     -  promoter       AmpR promoter: bla
    448..483     +  CDS            rop (fragment): Rop protein, which maintains plasmids at low copy number; rop
    585..634     +  misc_feature   bom (fragment): basis of mobility region from pBR322
    635..1090    -  rep_origin     f1 ori (sequence partly withheld): f1 bacteriophage origin of replication; arrow indicates direction of (+) strand synthesis
   1109..1160    +  misc_feature   bom (fragment): basis of mobility region from pBR322
   1165..1305    -  repeat_region  AAV2 ITR: inverted terminal repeat of adeno-associated virus serotype 2 inverted
   1410..1521    -  polyA_signal   bGH poly(A) signal: bovine growth hormone polyadenylation signal
   1555..1602    -  CDS            nucleoplasmin NLS: bipartite nuclear localization signal from nucleoplasmin
   1603..4101    -  CDS            Cas9(C): C-terminal portion of Streptococcus pyogenes Cas9 (Zetsche et al., 2015)
   4102..5703    -  CDS            Cas9(N): N-terminal portion of Streptococcus pyogenes Cas9 (Zetsche et al., 2015)
   5841..6068    -  intron         hybrid intron: hybrid between chicken β-actin (CBA) and minute virus of mice (MMV) introns (Gray et al., 2011)
   6069..6346    -  promoter       chicken β-actin promoter: No description available
   6348..6633    -  enhancer       CMV enhancer: human cytomegalovirus immediate early enhancer; contains an 18-bp deletion relative to the standard CMV enhancer
   6680..6723    -  misc_RNA       gRNA scaffold (fragment): guide RNA scaffold for the Streptococcus pyogenes CRISPR/Cas9 system
   6730..6805    -  misc_RNA       gRNA scaffold: guide RNA scaffold for the Streptococcus pyogenes CRISPR/Cas9 system
   6835..7075    -  promoter       U6 promoter: RNA polymerase III promoter for human U6 snRNA
   7137..7725    -  rep_origin     ori: high-copy-number ColE1/pMB1/pBR322/pUC origin of replication
   7896..248     -  CDS            AmpR (across the origin): β-lactamase; bla; confers resistance to ampicillin, carbenicillin, and related antibiotics
>Addgene plasmid #246891 | DBJS-p2.11 | addgene full sequence | sequence record 490580 | Addgene NGS Result
TCAATACGGGATAATACCGCGCCACATAGCAGAACTTTAAAAGTGCTCATCATTGGAAAACGTTCTTCGG
GGCGAAAACTCTCAAGGATCTTACCGCTGTTGAGATCCAGTTCGATGTAACCCACTCGTGCACCCAACTG
ATCTTCAGCATCTTTTACTTTCACCAGCGTTTCTGGGTGAGCAAAAACAGGAAGGCAAAATGCCGCAAAA
AAGGGAATAAGGGCGACACGGAAATGTTGAATACTCATACTCTTCCTTTTTCAATATTATTGAAGCATTT
ATCAGGGTTATTGTCTCATGAGCGGATACATATTTGAATGTATTTAGAAAAATAAACAAATAGGGGTTCC
GCGCACATTTCCCCGAAAAGTGCCACCTGACGTCTAAGAAACCATTATTATCATGACATTAACCTATAAA
AATAGGCGTATCACGAGGCCCTTTCGTCTCGCGCGTTTCGGTGATGACGGTGAAAACCTCTGACACATGC
AGCTCCCGGAGACGGTCACAGCTTGTCTGTAAGCGGATGCCGGGAGCAGACAAGCCCGTCAGGGCGCGTC
AGCGGGTGTTGGCGGGTGTCGGGGCTGGCTTAACTATGCGGCATCAGAGCAGATTGTACTGAGAGTGCAC
CATAAAATTGTAAACGTTAATATTTTGTTAAAATTCGCGTTAAATTTTTGTTAAATCAGCTCATTTTTTA
ACCAATAGACCGAAATCGGCAAAATCCCTTATAAATCAAAAGAATAGCCCGAGATAGAGT
[37 nt withheld, positions 761-797]
AAAGAACGTGGACTCCAACGTCAAAGG
[141 nt withheld, positions 825-965]
G
[46 nt withheld, positions 967-1012]
A
[95 nt withheld, positions 1014-1108]
TATGCGGTGTGAAATACCGCACAGATGCGTAAGGAGAAAATACCGCATCAGGCGCCCCTGCAGGCAGCTG
CGCGCTCGCTCGCTCACTGAGGCCGCCCGGGCAAAGCCCGGGCGTCGGGCGACCTTTGGTCGCCCGGCCT
CAGTGAGCGAGCGAGCGCGCAGAGAGGGAGTGGCCAACTCCATCACTAGGGGTTCCTGCGGCCGCTCCCC
AGCATGCCTGCTATTCTCTTCCCAATCCTCCCCCTTGCTGTCCTGCCCCACCCCACCCCCCAGAATAGAA
TGACACCTACTCAGACAATGCGATGCAATTTCCTCATTTTATTAGGAAAGGACAGTGGGAGTGGCACCTT
CCAGGGTCAAGGAAGGCACGGGGGAGGGGCAAACAACAGATGGCTGGCAACTAGAAGGCACAGTCGAGGC
TGATCAGCGAGCTCTAGGAATTCTTACTTTTTCTTTTTTGCCTGGCCGGCCTTTTTCGTGGCCGCCGGCC
TTTTGTCGCCTCCCAGCTGAGACAGGTCGATCCGTGTCTCGTACAGGCCGGTGATGCTCTGGTGGATCAG
GGTGGCGTCCAGCACCTCTTTGGTGCTGGTGTACCTCTTCCGGTCGATGGTGGTGTCAAAGTACTTGAAG
GCGGCAGGGGCTCCCAGATTGGTCAGGGTAAACAGGTGGATGATATTCTCGGCCTGCTCTCTGATGGGCT
TATCCCGGTGCTTGTTGTAGGCGGACAGCACTTTGTCCAGATTAGCGTCGGCCAGGATCACTCTCTTGGA
GAACTCGCTGATCTGCTCGATGATCTCGTCCAGGTAGTGCTTGTGCTGTTCCACAAACAGCTGTTTCTGC
TCATTATCCTCGGGGGAGCCCTTCAGCTTCTCATAGTGGCTGGCCAGGTACAGGAAGTTCACATATTTGG
AGGGCAGGGCCAGTTCGTTTCCCTTCTGCAGTTCGCCGGCAGAGGCCAGCATTCTCTTCCGGCCGTTTTC
CAGCTCGAACAGGGAGTACTTAGGCAGCTTGATGATCAGGTCCTTTTTCACTTCTTTGTAGCCCTTGGCT
TCCAGAAAGTCGATGGGATTCTTCTCGAAGCTGCTTCTTTCCATGATGGTGATCCCCAGCAGCTCTTTCA
CACTCTTCAGTTTCTTGGACTTGCCCTTTTCCACTTTGGCCACCACCAGCACAGAATAGGCCACGGTGGG
GCTGTCGAAGCCGCCGTACTTCTTAGGGTCCCAGTCCTTCTTTCTGGCGATCAGCTTATCGCTGTTCCTC
TTGGGCAGGATAGACTCTTTGCTGAAGCCGCCTGTCTGCACCTCGGTCTTTTTCACGATATTCACTTGGG
GCATGCTCAGCACTTTCCGCACGGTGGCAAAATCCCGGCCCTTATCCCACACGATCTCCCCGGTTTCGCC
GTTTGTCTCGATCAGAGGCCGCTTCCGGATCTCGCCGTTGGCCAGGGTAATCTCGGTCTTGAAAAAGTTC
ATGATGTTGCTGTAGAAGAAGTACTTGGCGGTAGCCTTGCCGATTTCCTGCTCGCTCTTGGCGATCATCT
TCCGCACGTCGTACACCTTGTAGTCGCCGTACACGAACTCGCTTTCCAGCTTAGGGTACTTTTTGATCAG
GGCGGTTCCCACGACGGCGTTCAGGTAGGCGTCGTGGGCGTGGTGGTAGTTGTTGATCTCGCGCACTTTG
TAAAACTGGAAATCCTTCCGGAAATCGGACACCAGCTTGGACTTCAGGGTGATCACTTTCACTTCCCGGA
TCAGCTTGTCATTCTCGTCGTACTTAGTGTTCATCCGGGAGTCCAGGATCTGTGCCACGTGCTTTGTGAT
CTGCCGGGTTTCCACCAGCTGTCTCTTGATGAAGCCGGCCTTATCCAGTTCGCTCAGGCCGCCTCTCTCG
GCCTTGGTCAGATTGTCGAACTTTCTCTGGGTAATCAGCTTGGCGTTCAGCAGCTGCCGCCAGTAGTTCT
TCATCTTCTTCACGACCTCTTCGGAGGGCACGTTGTCGCTCTTGCCCCGGTTCTTGTCGCTTCTGGTCAG
CACCTTGTTGTCGATGGAGTCGTCCTTCAGAAAGCTCTGAGGCACGATATGGTCCACATCGTAGTCGGAC
AGCCGGTTGATGTCCAGTTCCTGGTCCACGTACATATCCCGCCCATTCTGCAGGTAGTACAGGTACAGCT
TCTCGTTCTGCAGCTGGGTGTTTTCCACGGGGTGTTCTTTCAGGATCTGGCTGCCCAGCTCTTTGATGCC
CTCTTCGATCCGCTTCATTCTCTCGCGGCTGTTCTTCTGTCCCTTCTGGGTGGTCTGGTTCTCTCTGGCC
ATTTCGATCACGATGTTCTCGGGCTTGTGCCGGCCCATCACTTTCACGAGCTCGTCCACCACCTTCACTG
TCTGCAGGATGCCCTTCTTAATGGCGGGGCTGCCGGCCAGATTGGCAATGTGCTCGTGCAGGCTATCGCC
CTGGCCGGACACCTGGGCTTTCTGGATGTCCTCTTTAAAGGTCAGGCTGTCGTCGTGGATCAGCTGCATG
AAGTTTCTGTTGGCGAAGCCGTCGGACTTCAGGAAATCCAGGATTGTCTTGCCGGACTGCTTGTCCCGGA
TGCCGTTGATCAGCTTCCGGCTCAGCCTGCCCCAGCCGGTGTATCTCCGCCGCTTCAGCTGCTTCATCAC
TTTGTCGTCGAACAGGTGGGCATAGGTTTTCAGCCGTTCCTCGATCATCTCTCTGTCCTCAAACAGTGTC
AGGGTCAGCACGATATCTTCCAGAATGTCCTCGTTTTCCTCATTGTCCAGGAAGTCCTTGTCCTTGATAA
TTTTCAGCAGATCGTGGTATGTGCCCAGGGAGGCGTTGAACCGATCTTCCACGCCGGAGATTTCCACGGA
GTCGAAGCACTCGATTTTCTTGAAGTAGTCCTCTTTCAGCTGCTTCACGGTCACTTTCCGGTTGGTCTTG
AACAGCAGGTCCACGATGGCCTTTTTCTGCTCGCCGCTCAGGAAGGCGGGCTTTCTCATTCCCTCGGTCA
CGTATTTCACTTTGGTCAGCTCGTTATACACGGTGAAGTACTCGTACAGCAGGCTGTGCTTGGGCAGCAC
CTTCTCGTTGGGCAGGTTCTTATCGAAGTTGGTCATCCGCTCGATGAAGCTCTGGGCGGAAGCGCCCTTG
TCCACCACTTCCTCGAAGTTCCAGGGGGTGATGGTTTCCTCGCTCTTTCTGGTCATCCAGGCGAATCTGC
TGTTTCCCCTGGCCAGAGGGCCCACGTAGTAGGGGATGCGGAAGGTCAGGATCTTCTCGATCTTTTCCCG
GTTGTCCTTCAGGAATGGGTAAAAATCTTCCTGCCGCCGCAGAATGGCGTGCAGCTCTCCCAGGTGGATC
TGGTGGGGGATGCTGCCGTTGTCGAAGGTCCGCTGCTTCCGCAGCAGGTCCTCTCTGTTCAGCTTCACGA
GCAGTTCCTCGGTGCCGTCCATCTTTTCCAGGATGGGCTTGATGAACTTGTAGAACTCTTCCTGGCTGGC
TCCGCCGTCAATGTAGCCGGCGTAGCCGTTCTTGCTCTGGTCGAAGAAAATCTCTTTGTACTTCTCAGGC
AGCTGCTGCCGCACGAGAGCTTTCAGCAGGGTCAGGTCCTGGTGGTGCTCGTCGTATCTCTTGATCATAG
AGGCGCTCAGGGGGGCCTTGGTGATCTCGGTGTTCACTCTCAGGATGTCGCTCAGCAGGATGGCGTCGGA
CAGGTTCTTGGCGGCCAGAAACAGGTCGGCGTACTGGTCGCCGATCTGGGCCAGCAGGTTGTCCAGGTCG
TCGTCGTAGGTGTCCTTGCTCAGCTGCAGTTTGGCATCCTCGGCCAGGTCGAAGTTGCTCTTGAAGTTGG
GGGTCAGGCCCAGGCTCAGGGCAATCAGGTTTCCGAACAGGCCATTCTTCTTCTCGCCGGGCAGCTGGGC
GATCAGATTTTCCAGCCGTCTGCTCTTGCTCAGTCTGGCAGACAGGATGGCCTTGGCGTCCACGCCGCTG
GCGTTGATGGGGTTTTCCTCGAACAGCTGGTTGTAGGTCTGCACCAGCTGGATGAACAGCTTGTCCACGT
CGCTGTTGTCGGGGTTCAGGTCGCCCTCGATCAGGAAGTGGCCCCGGAACTTGATCATGTGGGCCAGGGC
CAGATAGATCAGCCGCAGGTCGGCCTTGTCGGTGCTGTCCACCAGTTTCTTTCTCAGGTGGTAGATGGTG
GGGTACTTCTCGTGGTAGGCCACCTCGTCCACGATGTTGCCGAAGATGGGGTGCCGCTCGTGCTTCTTAT
CCTCTTCCACCAGGAAGGACTCTTCCAGTCTGTGGAAGAAGCTGTCGTCCACCTTGGCCATCTCGTTGCT
GAAGATCTCTTGCAGATAGCAGATCCGGTTCTTCCGTCTGGTGTATCTTCTTCTGGCGGTTCTCTTCAGC
CGGGTGGCCTCGGCTGTTTCGCCGCTGTCGAACAGCAGGGCTCCGATCAGGTTCTTCTTGATGCTGTGCC
GGTCGGTGTTGCCCAGCACCTTGAATTTCTTGCTGGGCACCTTGTACTCGTCGGTGATCACGGCCCAGCC
CACAGAGTTGGTGCCGATGTCCAGGCCGATGCTGTACTTCTTGTCGGCTGCTGGGACTCCGTGGATACCG
ACCTTCCGCTTCTTCTTTGGGGCCATCTTATCGTCATCGTCTTTGTAATCAATATCATGATCCTTGTAGT
CTCCGTCGTGGTCCTTATAGTCCATGGTGGCACCGGTCCAACCTGAAAAAAAGTGATTTCAGGCAGGTGC
TCCAGGTAATTAAACATTAATACCCCACCAACCAACCATCCCTTAAACCCTTACCTCTTGCTCAGCTAAT
TACAGCCCGGAGGAGAAGGGCCGTCCCGCCCGCTCACCTGTGGGAGTAACGCGGTCAGTCAGAGCCGGGG
CGGGCGGCGCGAGGCGGCGGCGGAGCGGGGCACGGGGCGAAGGCAGCGCGCAGCGACTCCCGCCCGCCGC
GCGCTTCGCTTTTTATAGGGCCGCCGCCGCCGCCGCCTCGCCATAAAAGGAAACTTTCGGAGCGCGCCGC
TCTGATTGGCTGCCGCCGCACCTCTCCGCCTCGCCCCGCCCCGCCCCTCGCCCCGCCCCGCCCCGCCTGG
CGCGCGCCCCCCCCCCCCCCCCCCCCCCCCCCCTGCCCAAAAAAATTAAAAAATAAAAAAATACAAAATT
GGGGGTGGGGAGGGGGGGGAGATGGGGAGAGTGAAGCAGAACGTGGGGCTCACCTCGACCATGGTAATAG
CGATGACTAATACGTAGATGTACTGCCAAGTAGGAAAGTCCCATAAGGTCATGTACTGGGCACAATGCCA
GGCGGGCCATTTACCGTCATTGACGTCAATAGGGGGCGTACTTGGCATATGATACACTTGATGTACTGCC
AAGTGGGCAGTTTACCGTAAATACTCCACCCATTGACGTCAATGGAAAGTCCCTATTGGCGTTACTATTG
ACGTCAATGGGCGGGGGTCGTTGGGCGGTCAGCCAGGCGGGCCATTTACCGTAAGTTATGTAACGGGTAC
CTCTAGAGCCATTTGTCTGCAGAATTGGCGCACGCGCTAAAAACGGACTAGCCTTATTTTAACTTGCTAT
TTCTAGCTCTAAAACAAAAAAGCACCGACTCGGTGCCACTTTTTCAAGTTGATAACGGACTAGCCTTATT
TTAACTTGCTATTTCTAGCTCTAAAACTCACCATTGCTTTGGTCAATCGGTGTTTCGTCCTTTCCACAAG
ATATATAAAGCCAAGAAATCGAAATACTTTCAAGTTACGGTAAGCATATGATAGTCCATTTTAAAACATA
ATTTTAAAACTGCAAACTACCCAAGAAATTATTACTTTCTACGTCACGTATTTTGTACTAATATCTTTGT
GTTTACAGTCAAATTAATTCCAATTATCTCTCTAACAGCCTTGTATCGTATATGCAAATATGAAGGAATC
ATGGGAAATAGGCCCTCACATGTGAGCAAAAGGCCAGCAAAAGGCCAGGAACCGTAAAAAGGCCGCGTTG
CTGGCGTTTTTCCATAGGCTCCGCCCCCCTGACGAGCATCACAAAAATCGACGCTCAAGTCAGAGGTGGC
GAAACCCGACAGGACTATAAAGATACCAGGCGTTTCCCCCTGGAAGCTCCCTCGTGCGCTCTCCTGTTCC
GACCCTGCCGCTTACCGGATACCTGTCCGCCTTTCTCCCTTCGGGAAGCGTGGCGCTTTCTCATAGCTCA
CGCTGTAGGTATCTCAGTTCGGTGTAGGTCGTTCGCTCCAAGCTGGGCTGTGTGCACGAACCCCCCGTTC
AGCCCGACCGCTGCGCCTTATCCGGTAACTATCGTCTTGAGTCCAACCCGGTAAGACACGACTTATCGCC
ACTGGCAGCAGCCACTGGTAACAGGATTAGCAGAGCGAGGTATGTAGGCGGTGCTACAGAGTTCTTGAAG
TGGTGGCCTAACTACGGCTACACTAGAAGAACAGTATTTGGTATCTGCGCTCTGCTGAAGCCAGTTACCT
TCGGAAAAAGAGTTGGTAGCTCTTGATCCGGCAAACAAACCACCGCTGGTAGCGGTGGTTTTTTTGTTTG
CAAGCAGCAGATTACGCGCAGAAAAAAAGGATCTCAAGAAGATCCTTTGATCTTTTCTACGGGGTCTGAC
GCTCAGTGGAACGAAAACTCACGTTAAGGGATTTTGGTCATGAGATTATCAAAAAGGATCTTCACCTAGA
TCCTTTTAAATTAAAAATGAAGTTTTAAATCAATCTAAAGTATATATGAGTAAACTTGGTCTGACAGTTA
CCAATGCTTAATCAGTGAGGCACCTATCTCAGCGATCTGTCTATTTCGTTCATCCATAGTTGCCTGACTC
CCCGTCGTGTAGATAACTACGATACGGGAGGGCTTACCATCTGGCCCCAGTGCTGCAATGATACCGCGGC
TTCCACGCTCACCGGCTCCAGATTTATCAGCAATAAACCAGCCAGCCGGAAGGGCCGAGCGCAGAAGTGG
TCCTGCAACTTTATCCGCCTCCATCCAGTCTATTAATTGTTGCCGGGAAGCTAGAGTAAGTAGTTCGCCA
GTTAATAGTTTGCGCAACGTTGTTGCCATTGCTACAGGCATCGTGGTGTCACGCTCGTCGTTTGGTATGG
CTTCATTCAGCTCCGGTTCCCAACGATCAAGGCGAGTTACATGATCCCCCATGTTGTGCAAAAAAGCGGT
TAGCTCCTTCGGTCCTCCGATCGTTGTCAGAAGTAAGTTGGCCGCAGTGTTATCACTCATGGTTATGGCA
GCACTGCATAATTCTCTTACTGTCATGCCATCCGTAAGATGCTTTTCTGTGACTGGTGAGTACTCAACCA
AGTCATTCTGAGAATAGTGTATGCGGCGACCGAGTTGCTCTTGCCCGGCG
